>Addgene plasmid #250461 | pPR-1_14A_LD5T | addgene full sequence | sequence record 498590 | Addgene NGS Result
ACATCTCAGTGAACTCTTCGATAAAATGCCAGAGAGGGATGTTGTTTCTTGGACCGCGATGATCTCTGGT
TATGCACAGAACGGTAGGATAGACGAAGCAAGAGAACTCTTGTCTTCACGAAGTGGCTCTTCAGTGGACG
AAAGGGCCTCGTGATACGCCTATTTTTATAGGTTAATGTCATGATAATAATGGTTTCTTAGACGTCAGGT
GGCACTTTTCGGGGAAATGTGCGCGGAACCCCTATTTGTTTATTTTTCTAAATACATTCAAATATGTATC
CGCTCATGAGACAATAACCCTGATAAATGCTTCAATAATATTGAAAAAGGAAGAGTATGGCTAAAATGAG
AATATCACCGGAATTGAAAAAACTGATCGAAAAATACCGCTGCGTAAAAGATACGGAAGGAATGTCTCCT
GCTAAGGTATATAAGCTGGTGGGAGAAAATGAAAACCTATATTTAAAAATGACGGACAGCCGGTATAAAG
GGACCACCTATGATGTGGAACGGGAAAAGGACATGATGCTATGGCTGGAAGGAAAGCTGCCTGTTCCAAA
GGTCCTGCACTTTGAACGGCATGATGGCTGGAGCAATCTGCTCATGAGTGAGGCCGATGGCGTCCTTTGC
TCGGAAGAGTATGAAGATGAACAAAGCCCTGAAAAGATTATCGAGCTGTATGCGGAGTGCATCAGGCTCT
TTCACTCCATCGACATATCGGATTGTCCCTATACGAATAGCTTAGACAGCCGCTTAGCCGAATTGGATTA
CTTACTGAATAACGATCTGGCCGATGTGGATTGCGAAAACTGGGAAGAGGACACTCCATTTAAAGATCCG
CGCGAGCTGTATGATTTTTTAAAGACGGAAAAGCCCGAAGAGGAACTTGTCTTTTCCCACGGCGACCTGG
GAGACAGCAACATCTTTGTGAAAGATGGCAAAGTAAGTGGCTTTATTGATCTTGGGAGAAGCGGCAGGGC
GGACAAGTGGTATGACATTGCCTTCTGCGTCCGGTCGCTCAGGGAGGATATCGGGGAAGAACAGTATGTC
GAGCTATTTTTTGACTTACTGGGGATCAAGCCTGATTGGGAGAAAATAAAATATTATATTTTACTGGATG
AATTGTTTTAGCTGTCAGACCAAGTTTACTCATATATACTTTAGATTGATTTAAAACTTCATTTTTAATT
TAAAAGGATCTAGGTGAAGATCCTTTTTGATAATCTCATGACCAAAATCCCTTAACGTGAGTTTTCGTTC
CACTGAGCGTCAGACCCCGTAGAAAAGATCAAAGGATCTTCTTGAGATCCTTTTTTTCTGCGCGTAATCT
GCTGCTTGCAAACAAAAAAACCACCGCTACCAGCGGTGGTTTGTTTGCCGGATCAAGAGCTACCAACTCT
TTTTCCGAAGGTAACTGGCTTCAGCAGAGCGCAGATACCAAATACTGTTCTTCTAGTGTAGCCGTAGTTA
GGCCACCACTTCAAGAACTCTGTAGCACCGCCTACATACCTCGCTCTGCTAATCCTGTTACCAGTGGCTG
CTGCCAGTGGCGATAAGTCGTGTCTTACCGGGTTGGACTCAAGACGATAGTTACCGGATAAGGCGCAGCG
GTCGGGCTGAACGGGGGGTTCGTGCACACAGCCCAGCTTGGAGCGAACGACCTACACCGAACTGAGATAC
CTACAGCGTGAGCTATGAGAAAGCGCCACGCTTCCCGAAGGGAGAAAGGCGGACAGGTATCCGGTAAGCG
GCAGGGTCGGAACAGGAGAGCGCACGAGGGAGCTTCCAGGGGGAAACGCCTGGTATCTTTATAGTCCTGT
CGGGTTTCGCCACCTCTGACTTGAGCGTCGATTTTTGTGATGCTCGTCAGGGGGGCGGAGCCTATGGAAA
AACGCCAGCAACGCGGCCTTTTTACGGTTCCTGGCCTTTTGCTGGCCTTTTGCTCACATGTTCTTTCCTG
CGTTATCCCCTGATTCTGTGGATAACCGTATTACCGCCTTTGAGTGAGCTGATACCGCTCGCCGCAGCCG
AACGACCGAGCGCAGCGAGTCAGTGAGCGAGGAAGCGGAAGAGCGCCCAATACGCAAACCGCCTCTCCCC
GCGCGTTGGCCGATTCATTAATCACTCTGTGAAG
Features (pLannotate 1.2.2; 5 found; start..end, strand, type, name):
     17..139     +  CDS            PCMP-E50 (fragment): PP192_ARATH - Experimental evidence at transcript level: Swiss-Prot protein existence level 2. From Arabidopsis thaliana (Mouse-ear cress).
    232..336     +  promoter       AmpR promoter: bla
    337..1131    +  CDS            KanR: aminoglycoside phosphotransferase; aphA-3; confers resistance to kanamycin
   1302..1890    +  rep_origin     ori: high-copy-number ColE1/pMB1/pBR322/pUC origin of replication
   2073..2122    +  CDS            lacI (fragment): lac repressor; lacI; The lac repressor binds to the lac operator to inhibit transcription in E. coli. This inhibition can be relieved by adding lactose or isopropyl-β-D-thiogalactopyranoside (IPTG).
