[The description below was written by a language model from this plasmid's Addgene catalogue record and pLannotate feature annotations shown in this document.]
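Description:
pPR-1_14A_LD5T is a small (about 2.1 kb) Golden Gate/MoClo module plasmid built on the pAGM1311 backbone and belonging to the GRASP toolkit, a library of 42 plasmids used to assemble synthetic pentatricopeptide repeat (sPPR) RNA-binding proteins. It is a bacterial cloning and storage vector rather than an expression construct. Propagation in E. coli relies on a high-copy ColE1/pUC-type origin, and selection on a kanamycin resistance gene (an aminoglycoside phosphotransferase) driven by the bla (AmpR) promoter. A short lacI fragment annotated near the end of the sequence appears to be a backbone remnant with no functional role.

The payload is the synthetic insert 14A_LD5T, a short coding segment of roughly 120 bp. The automated annotation flags it as a fragment resembling an Arabidopsis thaliana PPR protein (PCMP-E50). This reflects sequence similarity of the designed repeat to natural PPR motifs; the record lists the insert as synthetic. No promoter, terminator or tag for the insert is annotated, consistent with a part that is meant to be excised by Golden Gate assembly and joined in a defined order with other modules. The record does not spell out what the module name encodes, such as its position in the array or its nucleotide specificity, and the type IIS sites and overhangs are not annotated.

According to the depositor, GRASP modules can be combined to build sPPR proteins of 9, 14 or 19 motifs that target any RNA sequence of matching length. The stated purpose of this module is assembly of sPPR proteins for RNA editing.
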