Addgene plasmid #250461: pPR-1_14A_LD5T
Purpose: GRASP module to assemble sPPR proteins for RNA editing: module 14A_LD5T
Depositing lab: Ian Small. Depositing organization: University of Western Australia. Publication: GRASP: a modular toolkit for building synthetic pentatricopeptide repeat RNA-binding proteins. Dennis M, Low SY, Viljoen A, Pullakhandam A, Colas des Francs-Small C, Campbell-Clause L, Bond CS, Small I, Kwok van der Giezen FM. Nucleic Acids Res. 2025 Oct 28;53(20):gkaf1169. doi: 10.1093/nar/gkaf1169. PubMed 41224122.
Backbone
  Vector backbone: pAGM1311
  Backbone manufacturer: Sylvestre Marillonnet
  Vector type: Synthetic Biology
Growth in bacteria
  Bacterial resistance: Kanamycin, 50 μg/mL
  Growth temperature: 37°C
  Growth strain: DH5alpha
  Copy number: High Copy
Gene/Insert
  Gene/Insert name: 14A_LD5T
  Species: Synthetic
  Cloning method: Golden Gate
Terms and licenses: Academic/Nonprofit Terms; Industry Terms: Not Available to Industry
Depositor comments: GRASP kit for MoClo assembly of sPPR proteins is a library of 42 plasmids which can be combined to assemble sPPR proteins with 9, 14, or 19 motifs to target any RNA sequence of the same length. See the original publication for more information, and find code for analysis and script for GRASP assembly at https://github.com/farleykvdg/GRASP.
How to cite: pPR-1_14A_LD5T was a gift from Ian Small (Addgene plasmid # 250461 ; http://n2t.net/addgene:250461 ; RRID:Addgene_250461)
