>Addgene plasmid #250461 | pPR-1_14A_LD5T | depositor partial sequence | sequence record 494187 | 14A_LD5T
GTGAACTCTTCGATAAAATGCCAGAGAGGGATGTTGTTTCTTGGACCGCGATGATCTCTGGTTATGCACA
GAACGGTAGGATAGACGAAGCAAGAGAACTC
